>Addgene plasmid #62952 | pBS-KS-attB2-SA(1)-T2A-3X Gal80-Hsp70 | depositor full sequence | sequence record 104090 | pBS-KS-attB2-SA(1)-T2A-3X Gal80-Hsp70 sequence 8748 bps
GAAACCTGTCGTGCCAGCTGCATTAATGAATCGGCCAACGCGCGGGGAGAGGCGGTTTGCGTATTGGGCG
CTCTTCCGCTTCCTCGCTCACTGACTCGCTGCGCTCGGTCGTTCGGCTGCGGCGAGCGGTATCAGCTCAC
TCAAAGGCGGTAATACGGTTATCCACAGAATCAGGGGATAACGCAGGAAAGAACATGTGAGCAAAAGGCC
AGCAAAAGGCCAGGAACCGTAAAAAGGCCGCGTTGCTGGCGTTTTTCCATAGGCTCCGCCCCCCTGACGA
GCATCACAAAAATCGACGCTCAAGTCAGAGGTGGCGAAACCCGACAGGACTATAAAGATACCAGGCGTTT
CCCCCTGGAAGCTCCCTCGTGCGCTCTCCTGTTCCGACCCTGCCGCTTACCGGATACCTGTCCGCCTTTC
TCCCTTCGGGAAGCGTGGCGCTTTCTCATAGCTCACGCTGTAGGTATCTCAGTTCGGTGTAGGTCGTTCG
CTCCAAGCTGGGCTGTGTGCACGAACCCCCCGTTCAGCCCGACCGCTGCGCCTTATCCGGTAACTATCGT
CTTGAGTCCAACCCGGTAAGACACGACTTATCGCCACTGGCAGCAGCCACTGGTAACAGGATTAGCAGAG
CGAGGTATGTAGGCGGTGCTACAGAGTTCTTGAAGTGGTGGCCTAACTACGGCTACACTAGAAGGACAGT
ATTTGGTATCTGCGCTCTGCTGAAGCCAGTTACCTTCGGAAAAAGAGTTGGTAGCTCTTGATCCGGCAAA
CAAACCACCGCTGGTAGCGGTGGTTTTTTTGTTTGCAAGCAGCAGATTACGCGCAGAAAAAAAGGATCTC
AAGAAGATCCTTTGATCTTTTCTACGGGGTCTGACGCTCAGTGGAACGAAAACTCACGTTAAGGGATTTT
GGTCATGAGATTATCAAAAAGGATCTTCACCTAGATCCTTTTAAATTAAAAATGAAGTTTTAAATCAATC
TAAAGTATATATGAGTAAACTTGGTCTGACAGTTACCAATGCTTAATCAGTGAGGCACCTATCTCAGCGA
TCTGTCTATTTCGTTCATCCATAGTTGCCTGACTCCCCGTCGTGTAGATAACTACGATACGGGAGGGCTT
ACCATCTGGCCCCAGTGCTGCAATGATACCGCGAGACCCACGCTCACCGGCTCCAGATTTATCAGCAATA
AACCAGCCAGCCGGAAGGGCCGAGCGCAGAAGTGGTCCTGCAACTTTATCCGCCTCCATCCAGTCTATTA
ATTGTTGCCGGGAAGCTAGAGTAAGTAGTTCGCCAGTTAATAGTTTGCGCAACGTTGTTGCCATTGCTAC
AGGCATCGTGGTGTCACGCTCGTCGTTTGGTATGGCTTCATTCAGCTCCGGTTCCCAACGATCAAGGCGA
GTTACATGATCCCCCATGTTGTGCAAAAAAGCGGTTAGCTCCTTCGGTCCTCCGATCGTTGTCAGAAGTA
AGTTGGCCGCAGTGTTATCACTCATGGTTATGGCAGCACTGCATAATTCTCTTACTGTCATGCCATCCGT
AAGATGCTTTTCTGTGACTGGTGAGTACTCAACCAAGTCATTCTGAGAATAGTGTATGCGGCGACCGAGT
TGCTCTTGCCCGGCGTCAATACGGGATAATACCGCGCCACATAGCAGAACTTTAAAAGTGCTCATCATTG
GAAAACGTTCTTCGGGGCGAAAACTCTCAAGGATCTTACCGCTGTTGAGATCCAGTTCGATGTAACCCAC
TCGTGCACCCAACTGATCTTCAGCATCTTTTACTTTCACCAGCGTTTCTGGGTGAGCAAAAACAGGAAGG
CAAAATGCCGCAAAAAAGGGAATAAGGGCGACACGGAAATGTTGAATACTCATACTCTTCCTTTTTCAAT
ATTATTGAAGCATTTATCAGGGTTATTGTCTCATGAGCGGATACATATTTGAATGTATTTAGAAAAATAA
ACAAATAGGGGTTCCGCGCACATTTCCCCGAAAAGTGCCACCTAAATTGTAAGCGTTAATATTTTGTTAA
AATTCGCGTTAAATTTTTGTTAAATCAGCTCATTTTTTAACCAATAGGCCGAAATCGGCAAAATCCCTTA
TAAATCAAAAGAATAGACCGAGATAGGGT
[37 nt withheld, positions 2130-2166]
AAAGAACGTGGACTCCAACGTCAAAGG
[49 nt withheld, positions 2194-2242]
T
[91 nt withheld, positions 2244-2334]
G
[124 nt withheld, positions 2336-2459]
CCCATTCGCCATTCAGGCTGCGCAACTGTTGGGAAGGGCGATCGGTGCGGGCCTCTTCGCTATTACGCCA
GCTGGCGAAAGGGGGATGTGCTGCAAGGCGATTAAGTTGGGTAACGCCAGGGTTTTCCCAGTCACGACGT
TGTAAAACGACGGCCAGTGAGCGCGCGTAATACGACTCACTATAGGGCGAATTGGAGCTCGCTAGCGATG
TAGGTCACGGTCTCGAAGCCGCGGTGCGGGTGCCAGGGCGTGCCCTTGGGCTCCCCGGGCGCGTACTCCA
CCTCACCCATCTGGTCCATCATGATGGTCGACTCTAGAAGTCGATCCAACATGGCGACTTGTCCCATCCC
CGGCATGTTTAAATATACTAATTATTCTTGAACTAATTTTAATCAACCGATTTATCTCTCTTCCGCAGGT
GGCGGAGGTTCCGGTGGAAGCGGAGGTAGCGGCGGATCCGAGGGCCGCGGCAGCCTGCTGACCTGCGGCG
ATGTGGAGGAGAACCCCGGGCCCATGGATTACAACAAAAGGAGTAGTGTGAGTACGGTGCCGAATGCTGC
TCCCATTCGCGTGGGCTTCGTGGGATTGAACGCGGCTAAGGGTTGGGCCATTAAAACGCATTATCCAGCC
ATACTGCAGCTGAGCTCCCAGTTCCAAATAACAGCGCTTTATTCCCCCAAGATCGAGACGTCCATTGCGA
CAATTCAGAGGCTGAAGTTGTCCAACGCCACAGCTTTCCCAACACTCGAGAGCTTCGCCTCGAGCTCCAC
GATCGATATGATTGTGATCGCAATCCAGGTGGCTTCCCACTACGAGGTGGTAATGCCCCTGCTCGAGTTT
TCGAAGAACAATCCTAATCTGAAGTATTTGTTTGTGGAATGGGCACTGGCCTGCTCGCTCGATCAGGCGG
AGTCGATCTATAAGGCCGCTGCAGAGCGGGGCGTGCAAACAATAATCAGTCTGCAGGGACGAAAGAGCCC
GTACATTTTGCGGGCAAAAGAGCTTATCTCCCAGGGCTACATCGGCGATATAAATAGCATCGAGATTGCA
GGTAACGGAGGTTGGTACGGTTACGAGCGGCCGGTGAAAAGCCCGAAATACATTTACGAGATCGGAAACG
GAGTTGATCTGGTGACCACCACGTTCGGTCACACGATAGATATATTGCAGTACATGACCAGTTCGTACTT
CAGCCGTATCAATGCCATGGTGTTTAACAACATTCCAGAACAGGAGCTCATTGATGAGAGGGGCAATCGC
CTGGGCCAGCGGGTCCCAAAGACTGTCCCAGATCATCTCTTGTTCCAGGGCACGCTGCTCAACGGAAATG
TTCCTGTGTCCTGTTCCTTTAAGGGAGGCAAGCCTACGAAAAAGTTCACCAAGAATCTGGTCATAGATAT
CCATGGTACAAAGGGTGATCTGAAGCTGGAGGGTGACGCTGGATTTGCGGAAATCTCGAATCTCGTTCTG
TATTATTCGGGCACCCGCGCCAATGATTTTCCCCTGGCCAATGGTCAGCAGGCACCCTTGGACCCCGGCT
ACGACGCAGGCAAGGAGATTATGGAGGTGTATCACCTCCGAAACTACAACGCGATCGTTGGTAATATACA
CCGGCTCTACCAGAGTATCAGCGATTTCCACTTCAACACCAAGAAAATCCCCGAGCTTCCATCGCAGTTC
GTAATGCAAGGCTTCGATTTCGAAGGCTTTCCCACCCTGATGGATGCCTTGATCTTGCATCGCCTGATTG
AAAGTGTCTACAAGTCGAATATGATGGGCAGTACCCTGAATGTTTCCAACATCTCCCACTACTCGCTTTA
CCCCTACGATGTGCCCGATTACGCCGGCGATTACAAGGACGATGACGACAAGGCCACCAACTTCAGCCTG
CTGAAGCAGGCCGGCGATGTGGAGGAGAACCCCGGGCCCATGGATTACAACAAAAGGAGTAGTGTGAGTA
CGGTGCCGAATGCTGCTCCCATTCGCGTGGGCTTCGTGGGATTGAACGCGGCTAAGGGTTGGGCCATTAA
AACGCATTATCCAGCCATACTGCAGCTGAGCTCCCAGTTCCAAATAACAGCGCTTTATTCCCCCAAGATC
GAGACGTCCATTGCGACAATTCAGAGGCTGAAGTTGTCCAACGCCACAGCTTTCCCAACACTCGAGAGCT
TCGCCTCGAGCTCCACGATCGATATGATTGTGATCGCAATCCAGGTGGCTTCCCACTACGAGGTGGTAAT
GCCCCTGCTCGAGTTTTCGAAGAACAATCCTAATCTGAAGTATTTGTTTGTGGAATGGGCACTGGCCTGC
TCGCTCGATCAGGCGGAGTCGATCTATAAGGCCGCTGCAGAGCGGGGCGTGCAAACAATAATCAGTCTGC
AGGGACGAAAGAGCCCGTACATTTTGCGGGCAAAAGAGCTTATCTCCCAGGGCTACATCGGCGATATAAA
TAGCATCGAGATTGCAGGTAACGGAGGTTGGTACGGTTACGAGCGGCCGGTGAAAAGCCCGAAATACATT
TACGAGATCGGAAACGGAGTTGATCTGGTGACCACCACGTTCGGTCACACGATAGATATATTGCAGTACA
TGACCAGTTCGTACTTCAGCCGTATCAATGCCATGGTGTTTAACAACATTCCAGAACAGGAGCTCATTGA
TGAGAGGGGCAATCGCCTGGGCCAGCGGGTCCCAAAGACTGTCCCAGATCATCTCTTGTTCCAGGGCACG
CTGCTCAACGGAAATGTTCCTGTGTCCTGTTCCTTTAAGGGAGGCAAGCCTACGAAAAAGTTCACCAAGA
ATCTGGTCATAGATATCCATGGTACAAAGGGTGATCTGAAGCTGGAGGGTGACGCTGGATTTGCGGAAAT
CTCGAATCTCGTTCTGTATTATTCGGGCACCCGCGCCAATGATTTTCCCCTGGCCAATGGTCAGCAGGCA
CCCTTGGACCCCGGCTACGACGCAGGCAAGGAGATTATGGAGGTGTATCACCTCCGAAACTACAACGCGA
TCGTTGGTAATATACACCGGCTCTACCAGAGTATCAGCGATTTCCACTTCAACACCAAGAAAATCCCCGA
GCTTCCATCGCAGTTCGTAATGCAAGGCTTCGATTTCGAAGGCTTTCCCACCCTGATGGATGCCTTGATC
TTGCATCGCCTGATTGAAAGTGTCTACAAGTCGAATATGATGGGCAGTACCCTGAATGTTTCCAACATCT
CCCACTACTCGCTTATGTCCAAAGGTGAAGAACTGTTTACCGGAGTAGTCCCGATATTGGTTGAACTCGA
CGGCGATGTCAACGGTCATAAATTCAGTGTGTCCGGCGAGGGTGAGGGCGACGCCACATACGGTAAGCTG
ACGTTGAAGTTCATATGCACCACGGGCAAGCTGCCCGTGCCATGGCCGACGTTGGTCACGACGCTGACGT
ATGGTGTCCAGTGTTTCAGCCGTTACCCCGATCATATGAAGCAGCATGACTTTTTCAAGTCGGCGATGCC
GGAGGGATACGTTCAAGAGAGGACCATTTTCTTCAAGGATGACGGCAACTATAAGACGCGAGCGGAGGTG
AAATTTGAAGGCGACACACTCGTTAACCGTATTGAGTTGAAGGGCATTGATTTTAAGGAGGATGGCAACA
TTCTGGGCCATAAGTTGGAATACAACTACAACTCGCATAATGTGTATATAATGGCAGATAAGCAGAAAAA
CGGAATAAAGGTTAACTTCAAGATTCGCCACAACATAGAGGACGGTTCCGTGCAACTTGCAGATCATTAC
CAACAGAACACACCCATTGGAGATGGCCCAGTTCTCTTGCCAGACAATCACTACCTTTCCACACAGTCCG
CGTTGAGCAAGGACCCCAATGAAAAGCGGGACCACATGGTGTTGCTGGAGTTTGTGACCGCAGCTGGTAT
TACACACGGCATGGATGAGCTCTACAAGGAGGGCCGCGGCAGCCTGCTGACCTGCGGCGATGTGGAGGAG
AACCCCGGGCCCATGGATTACAACAAAAGGAGTAGTGTGAGTACGGTGCCGAATGCTGCTCCCATTCGCG
TGGGCTTCGTGGGATTGAACGCGGCTAAGGGTTGGGCCATTAAAACGCATTATCCAGCCATACTGCAGCT
GAGCTCCCAGTTCCAAATAACAGCGCTTTATTCCCCCAAGATCGAGACGTCCATTGCGACAATTCAGAGG
CTGAAGTTGTCCAACGCCACAGCTTTCCCAACACTCGAGAGCTTCGCCTCGAGCTCCACGATCGATATGA
TTGTGATCGCAATCCAGGTGGCTTCCCACTACGAGGTGGTAATGCCCCTGCTCGAGTTTTCGAAGAACAA
TCCTAATCTGAAGTATTTGTTTGTGGAATGGGCACTGGCCTGCTCGCTCGATCAGGCGGAGTCGATCTAT
AAGGCCGCTGCAGAGCGGGGCGTGCAAACAATAATCAGTCTGCAGGGACGAAAGAGCCCGTACATTTTGC
GGGCAAAAGAGCTTATCTCCCAGGGCTACATCGGCGATATAAATAGCATCGAGATTGCAGGTAACGGAGG
TTGGTACGGTTACGAGCGGCCGGTGAAAAGCCCGAAATACATTTACGAGATCGGAAACGGAGTTGATCTG
GTGACCACCACGTTCGGTCACACGATAGATATATTGCAGTACATGACCAGTTCGTACTTCAGCCGTATCA
ATGCCATGGTGTTTAACAACATTCCAGAACAGGAGCTCATTGATGAGAGGGGCAATCGCCTGGGCCAGCG
GGTCCCAAAGACTGTCCCAGATCATCTCTTGTTCCAGGGCACGCTGCTCAACGGAAATGTTCCTGTGTCC
TGTTCCTTTAAGGGAGGCAAGCCTACGAAAAAGTTCACCAAGAATCTGGTCATAGATATCCATGGTACAA
AGGGTGATCTGAAGCTGGAGGGTGACGCTGGATTTGCGGAAATCTCGAATCTCGTTCTGTATTATTCGGG
CACCCGCGCCAATGATTTTCCCCTGGCCAATGGTCAGCAGGCACCCTTGGACCCCGGCTACGACGCAGGC
AAGGAGATTATGGAGGTGTATCACCTCCGAAACTACAACGCGATCGTTGGTAATATACACCGGCTCTACC
AGAGTATCAGCGATTTCCACTTCAACACCAAGAAAATCCCCGAGCTTCCATCGCAGTTCGTAATGCAAGG
CTTCGATTTCGAAGGCTTTCCCACCCTGATGGATGCCTTGATCTTGCATCGCCTGATTGAAAGTGTCTAC
AAGTCGAATATGATGGGCAGTACCCTGAATGTTTCCAACATCTCCCACTACTCGCTTTAATAATAAAATG
AATCGTAGATACTGAAAAACCCCGCAAGTTCACTTCAACTGTGCATCGTGCACCATCTCAATTTCTTTCA
TTTATACATCGTTTTGCCTTCTTTTATGTAACTATACTCCTCTAAGTTTCAATCTTGGCCATGTAACCTC
TGATCTATAGAATTTTTTAAATGACTAGAATTAATGCCCATCTTTTTTTTGGACCTAAATTCTTCATGAA
AATATATTACGAGGGCTTATTCAGAAGCTTATCGATACCGTCGACTAAAGCCAAATAGAAATTATTCAGT
TCTGGCTTAAGTTTTTAAAAGTGATATTATTTATTTGGTTGTAACCAACCAAAAGAATGTAAATAACTAA
TACATAATTATGTTAGTTTTAAGTTAGCAACAAATTGATTTTAGCTATATTAGCTACTTGGTTAATAAAT
AGAATATATTTATTTAAAGATAATTCGTTTTTATTGTCAGGGAGTGAGTTTGCTTAAAAACTCGTTTGGA
TCCGGAGGTAGCGGTGGAAGCGGAGGTTCCGGAGGTAAGTTATTGAACAATGGCATCAAATGCCTTCATC
ATCACTACCCTTTAGCCCTTAAGACCCCACAATGACCTTACCCACTCAGAGAAAAAAGTAAATATGAAAG
CCCATTTGAACTTCTAAGCTTGTCGACCATCATGATGGACCAGATGGGTGAGGTGGAGTACGCGCCCGGG
GAGCCCAAGGGCACGCCCTGGCACCCGCACCGCGGCTTCGAGACCGTGACCTACATCATGCATGGTACCC
AGCTTTTGTTCCCTTTAGTGAGGGTTAATTGCGCGCTTGGCGTAATCATGGTCATAGCTGTTTCCTGTGT
GAAATTGTTATCCGCTCACAATTCCACACAACATACGAGCCGGAAGCATAAAGTGTAAAGCCTGGGGTGC
CTAATGAGTGAGCTAACTCACATTAATTGCGTTGCGCTCACTGCCCGCTTTCCAGTCGG
Features (pLannotate 1.2.2; 18 found; start..end, strand, type, name):
    254..842     -  rep_origin     ori: high-copy-number ColE1/pMB1/pBR322/pUC origin of replication
   1013..1873    -  CDS            AmpR: β-lactamase; bla; confers resistance to ampicillin, carbenicillin, and related antibiotics
   1874..1978    -  promoter       AmpR promoter: bla
   2031..2459    -  rep_origin     f1 ori (sequence partly withheld): f1 bacteriophage origin of replication; arrow indicates direction of (+) strand synthesis
   2464..2619    -  CDS            lacZα (fragment): LacZα fragment of β-galactosidase; lacZ fragment
   2627..2645    +  promoter       T7 promoter: promoter for bacteriophage T7 RNA polymerase
   2681..2750    +  protein_bind   attB: attB site for the φC31 integrase (Groth et al., 2000) phage φC31 integrase
   2973..4277    +  CDS            GAL80: GAL80_YEAST - Experimental evidence at protein level: Swiss-Prot protein existence level 1. This protein is a negative regulator for the gene expression of the lactose/galactose metabolic genes. It binds to GAL4 and so blocks transcriptional activation by it, in the absence of an inducing sugar. From Saccharomyces cerevisiae (strain ATCC 204508 / S288c) (Baker's yeast).
   4389..5693    +  CDS            GAL80: GAL80_YEAST - Experimental evidence at protein level: Swiss-Prot protein existence level 1. This protein is a negative regulator for the gene expression of the lactose/galactose metabolic genes. It binds to GAL4 and so blocks transcriptional activation by it, in the absence of an inducing sugar. From Saccharomyces cerevisiae (strain ATCC 204508 / S288c) (Baker's yeast).
   5694..6407    +  CDS            GFP (S65T): GFP (S65T) is a basic (constitutively fluorescent) green fluorescent protein published in 1995, derived from Aequorea victoria.
   6462..7766    +  CDS            GAL80: GAL80_YEAST - Experimental evidence at protein level: Swiss-Prot protein existence level 1. This protein is a negative regulator for the gene expression of the lactose/galactose metabolic genes. It binds to GAL4 and so blocks transcriptional activation by it, in the absence of an inducing sugar. From Saccharomyces cerevisiae (strain ATCC 204508 / S288c) (Baker's yeast).
   8014..8034    +  misc_feature   MCS (fragment): pBluescript multiple cloning site
   8452..8521    -  protein_bind   attB: attB site for the φC31 integrase (Groth et al., 2000) phage φC31 integrase
   8561..8579    -  promoter       T3 promoter: promoter for bacteriophage T3 RNA polymerase
   8624..8640    -  protein_bind   lac operator: The lac repressor binds to the lac operator to inhibit transcription in E. coli. This inhibition can be relieved by adding lactose or isopropyl-β-D-thiogalactopyranoside (IPTG). lac repressor encoded by lacI
   8648..8678    -  promoter       lac promoter: promoter for the E. coli lac operon
   8693..8714    -  protein_bind   CAP binding site: CAP binding activates transcription in the presence of cAMP. E. coli catabolite activator protein
   8727..71      -  CDS            lacI (fragment) (across the origin): lac repressor; lacI; The lac repressor binds to the lac operator to inhibit transcription in E. coli. This inhibition can be relieved by adding lactose or isopropyl-β-D-thiogalactopyranoside (IPTG).
