[The description below was written by a language model from this plasmid's Addgene catalogue record and pLannotate feature annotations shown in this document.]
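Description:
pBS-KS-attB2-SA(1)-T2A-3X Gal80-Hsp70 is an 8.7 kb pBluescript-KS-derived donor plasmid for recombinase-mediated cassette exchange in Drosophila melanogaster, built on one of the MiMIC protein-trap exchange backbones. It is propagated in E. coli through a high-copy ColE1/pUC origin with ampicillin selection (β-lactamase under its own promoter). It retains the usual pBluescript remnants: an f1 origin, a lacZα fragment, lac promoter/operator elements, and flanking T7 and T3 promoters.

The payload of about 5.3 kb lies between two inverted φC31 attB sites. These allow φC31 integrase to swap the cassette into the paired attP sites of an existing MiMIC transposon insertion. According to the name and stated purpose, the cassette begins with a splice acceptor set for reading-frame phase 1, followed by a T2A peptide sequence. When placed in a coding intron of a host gene, it is therefore spliced into the endogenous transcript, and ribosomal skipping at T2A releases the downstream product as a separate protein. The cassette has no promoter of its own, so expression follows the trapped gene.

The annotation shows three copies of the yeast GAL80 coding sequence. The second copy runs directly into a GFP (S65T-type, described as EGFP) open reading frame. The record states that the Gal80 copies are tagged with FLAG, HA and EGFP, but the FLAG and HA tags, the splice acceptor, the T2A and the terminal Hsp70 sequence (presumably the 3′ terminator) were not picked up by the automated annotation. How the three copies are separated from one another is also not stated.

Because Gal80 binds and represses Gal4, the resulting fly lines suppress Gal4-driven transgene expression in the cells that express the trapped gene.
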