Addgene plasmid #62952: pBS-KS-attB2-SA(1)-T2A-3X Gal80-Hsp70
Purpose: Creating Gal80 lines from MiMIC lines with inserts into coding introns in Phase 1. Gal80 is tagged with FLAG, HA and EGFP.
Depositing lab: Benjamin White. Depositing organization: National Institute of Mental Health (NIMH). Publication: Plug-and-play genetic access to drosophila cell types using exchangeable exon cassettes. Diao F, Ironfield H, Luan H, Diao F, Shropshire WC, Ewer J, Marr E, Potter CJ, Landgraf M, White BH. Cell Rep. 2015 Mar 3;10(8):1410-21. doi: 10.1016/j.celrep.2015.01.059. Epub 2015 Feb 26. PubMed 25732830.
Backbone
  Vector backbone: pBS-KS-attB1-2-PT-SA-SD-1
  Backbone manufacturer: Hugo Bellen
  Backbone size w/o insert (bp): 3394
  Total vector size (bp): 8748
Growth in bacteria
  Bacterial resistance: Ampicillin, 100 μg/mL
  Growth temperature: 37°C
  Growth strain: DH5alpha
  Copy number: High Copy
Gene/Insert
  Gene/Insert name: 3XGal80-FLAG/HA/EGFP-Hsp70
  Insert size (bp): 5348
Terms and licenses: Academic/Nonprofit Terms; Industry Terms: Not Available to Industry
Depositor comments: Reference: Venken KJT, et al, 2011, MiMIC: a highly versatile transposon insertion resource for engineering Drosophila melanogaster genes. Nature Method: 8:737-744.
How to cite: pBS-KS-attB2-SA(1)-T2A-3X Gal80-Hsp70 was a gift from Benjamin White (Addgene plasmid # 62952 ; http://n2t.net/addgene:62952 ; RRID:Addgene_62952)
