>Addgene plasmid #62952 | pBS-KS-attB2-SA(1)-T2A-3X Gal80-Hsp70 | addgene partial sequence | sequence record 110803 | M13pUC-Fwd 5'-CCCAGTCACGACGTTGTAAAACG-3'
GACTCACTATAGGGCGAATTGGAGCTCGCTAGCGATGTAGGTCACGGTCTCGAAGCCGCGGTGCGGGTGC
CAGGGCGTGCCCTTGGGCTCCCCGGGCGCGTACTCCACCTCACCCATCTGGTCCATCATGATGGTCGACT
CTAGAAGTCGATCCAACATGGCGACTTGTCCCATCCCCGGCATGTTTAAATATACTAATTATTCTTGAAC
TAATTTTAATCAACCGATTTATCTCTCTTCCGCAGGTGGCGGAGGTTCCGGTGGAAGCGGAGGTAGCGGC
GGATCCGAGGGCCGCGGCAGCCTGCTGACCTGCGGCGATGTGGAGGAGAACCCCGGGCCCATGGATTACA
ACAAAAGGAGTAGTGTGAGTACGGTGCCGAATGCTGCTCCCATTCGCGTGGGCTTCGTGGGATTGAACGC
GGCTAAGGGTTGGGCCATTAAAACGCATTATCCAGCCATACTGCAGCTGAGCTCCCAGTTCCAAATAACA
GCGCTTTATTCCCCCAAGATCGAGACGTCCATTGCGACAATTCAGAGGCTGAAGTTGTCCAACGCCACAG
CTTTCCCAACACTCGAGAGCTTCGCCTCGAGCTCCACGATCGATATGATTGTGATCGCAATCCAGGTGGC
TTCCCACTACGAGGTGGTAATGCCCCTGCTCGAGTTTTCGAAGAACAATCCTAATCTGAAGTATTTGTTT
GTGGAATGGGCACTGGCCTGCTCGCTCGATCAGGCGGAGTCGATCTATAAGGCCGCTGCAGAGCGGGGCG
TGCAAACAATAATCAGTCTGCAGGGACGAAAGAGCCCGTACATTTTGCGGGCAAAAGAGCTTATCTCCCA
GGGCTACATCGGCGATATAAATAGCATCGAGATTGCAGGTAACGGAGGTTGGTACGGTTA
