>Addgene plasmid #62952 | pBS-KS-attB2-SA(1)-T2A-3X Gal80-Hsp70 | addgene partial sequence | sequence record 110804 | M13-Rev 5'-CAGGAAACAGCTATGACC-3'
TAAGGGAACAAAAGCTGGGTACCATGCATGATGTAGGTCACGGTCTCGAAGCCGCGGTGCGGGTGCCAGG
GCGTGCCCTTGGGCTCCCCGGGCGCGTACTCCACCTCACCCATCTGGTCCATCATGATGGTCGACAAGCT
TAGAAGTTCAAATGGGCTTTCATATTTACTTTTTTCTCTGAGTGGGTAAGGTCATTGTGGGGTCTTAAGG
GCTAAAGGGTAGTGATGATGAAGGCATTTGATGCCATTGTTCAATAACTTACCTCCGGAACCTCCGCTTC
CACCGCTACCTCCGGATCCAAACGAGTTTTTAAGCAAACTCACTCCCTGACAATAAAAACGAATTATCTT
TAAATAAATATATTCTATTTATTAACCAAGTAGCTAATATAGCTAAAATCAATTTGTTGCTAACTTAAAA
CTAACATAATTATGTATTAGTTATTTACATTCTTTTGGTTGGTTACAACCAAATAAATAATATCACTTTT
AAAAACTTAAGCCAGAACTGAATAATTTCTATTTGGCTTTAGTCGACGGTATCGATAAGCTTCTGAATAA
GCCCTCGTAATATATTTTCATGAAGAATTTAGGTCCAAAAAAAAGATGGGCATTAATTCTAGTCATTTAA
AAAATTCTATAGATCAGAGGTTACATGGCCAAGATTGAAACTTAGAGGAGTATAGTTACATAAAAGAAGG
CAAAACGATGTATAAATGAAAGAAATTGAGATGGTGCACGATGCACAGTTGAAGTGAACTTGCGGGGTTT
TTCAGTATCTACGATTCATTTTATTATTAAAGCGAGTAGTGGGAGATGTTGGAAACATTCAGGGTACTGC
CCATCATATTCGACTTGTAGACACTTTCAATCAGGCGATGCAAGATCA
